>Addgene plasmid #157544 | pD649-HAsp-ICAM5-COMP5AP-AviTag-9xHis | depositor full sequence | sequence record 304197 | Full Sequence
TTTCAATATTATTGAAGCATTTATCAGGGTTATTGTCTCATGAGCGGATACATATTTGAATGTATTTAGA
AAAATAAACAAATAGGGGTCAGTGTTACAACCAATTAACCAATTCTGAACATTATCGCGAGCCCATTTAT
ACCTGAATATGGCTCATAACACCCCTTGCTCATGACCAAAATCCCTTAACGTGAGTTACGCGCGCGTCGT
TCCACTGAGCGTCAGACCCCGTAGAAAAGATCAAAGGATCTTCTTGAGATCCTTTTTTTCTGCGCGTAAT
CTGCTGCTTGCAAACAAAAAAACCACCGCTACCAGCGGTGGTTTGTTTGCCGGATCAAGAGCTACCAACT
CTTTTTCCGAAGGTAACTGGCTTCAGCAGAGCGCAGATACCAAATACTGTTCTTCTAGTGTAGCCGTAGT
TAGCCCACCACTTCAAGAACTCTGTAGCACCGCCTACATACCTCGCTCTGCTAATCCTGTTACCAGTGGC
TGCTGCCAGTGGCGATAAGTCGTGTCTTACCGGGTTGGACTCAAGACGATAGTTACCGGATAAGGCGCAG
CGGTCGGGCTGAACGGGGGGTTCGTGCACACAGCCCAGCTTGGAGCGAACGACCTACACCGAACTGAGAT
ACCTACAGCGTGAGCTATGAGAAAGCGCCACGCTTCCCGAAGGGAGAAAGGCGGACAGGTATCCGGTAAG
CGGCAGGGTCGGAACAGGAGAGCGCACGAGGGAGCTTCCAGGGGGAAACGCCTGGTATCTTTATAGTCCT
GTCGGGTTTCGCCACCTCTGACTTGAGCGTCGATTTTTGTGATGCTCGTCAGGGGGGCGGAGCCTATGGA
AAAACGCCAGCAACGCGGCCTTTTTACGGTTCCTGGCCTTTTGCTGGCCTTTTGCTCACATGTTCTTTCC
TGCGTTATCCCCTGATTCTGTGGATAACCGTATTACCGCCTTTGAGTGAGCTGATACCGCTCGCCGCAGC
CGAACGACCGAGCGCAGCGAGTCAGTGAGCGAGGAAGCGGAAGGCGAGAGTAGGGAACTGCCAGGCATCA
AACTAAGCAGAAGGCCCCTGACGGATGGCCTTTTTGCGTTTCTACAAACTCTTTCTGTGTTGTAAAACGA
CGGCCAGTCTTAAGCTCGGGCCCCCTGGGCGGTTCTGATAACGAGTAATCGTTAATCCGCAAATAACGTA
AAAACCCGCTTCGGCGGGTTTTTTTATGGGGGGAGTTTAGGGAAAGAGCATTTGTCAGAATATTTAAGGG
CGCCTGTCACTTTGCTTGATATATGAGAATTATTTAACCTTATAAATGAGAAAAAAGCAACGCACTTTAA
ATAAGATACGTTGCTTTTTCGATTGATGAACACCTATAATTAAACTATTCATCTATTATTTATGATTTTT
TGTATATACAATATTTCTAGTTTGTTAAAGAGAATTAAGAAAATAAATCTCGAAAATAATAAAGGGAAAA
TCAGTTTTTGATATCAAAATTATACATGTCAACGATAATACAAAATATAATACAAACTATAAGATGTTAT
CAGTATTTATTATCATTTAGAATAAATTTTGTGTCGCCCTTAATTGTGAGCGGATAACAATTACGAGCTT
CATGCACAGTGGCGTTGACTCAATATTGGCCATTAGCCATATTATTCATTGGTTATATAGCATAAATCAA
TATTGGCTATTGGCCATTGCATACGTTGTATCTATATCATAATATGTACATTTATATTGGCTCATGTCCA
ATATGACCGCCATGTTGGCATTGATTATTGACTAGTTATTAATAGTAATCAATTACGGGGTCATTAGTTC
ATAGCCCATATATGGAGTTCCGCGTTACATAACTTACGGTAAATGGCCCGCCTGGCTGACCGCCCAACGA
CCCCCGCCCATTGACGTCAATAATGACGTATGTTCCCATAGTAACGCCAATAGGGACTTTCCATTGACGT
CAATGGGTGGAGTATTTACGGTAAACTGCCCACTTGGCAGTACATCAAGTGTATCATATGCCAAGTACGC
CCCCTATTGACGTCAATGACGGTAAATGGCCCGCCTGGCATTATGCCCAGTACATGACCTTATGGGACTT
TCCTACTTGGCAGTACATCTACGTATTAGTCATCGCTATTACCATGGTGATGCGGTTTTGGCAGTACATC
AATGGGCGTGGATAGCGGTTTGACTCACGGGGATTTCCAAGTCTCCACCCCATTGACGTCAATGGGAGTT
TGTTTTGGCACCAAAATCAACGGGACTTTCCAAAATGTCGTAACAACTCCGCCCCATTGACGCAAATGGG
CGGTAGGCGTGTACGGTGGGAGGTCTATATAAGCAGAGCTCGTTTAGTGAACCGTCAGATCGCCTGGAGA
CGCCATCCACGCTGTTTTGACCTCCATAGAAGACACCGGGACCGATCCAGCCTCCGCGGCCGGGAACGGT
GCATTGGAACGCGGATTCCCCGTGCCAAGAGTGACGTAAGTACCGCCTATAGAGTCTATAGGCCCACCCC
CTTGGCTTCGTTAGAACGCGGCTACAATTAATACATAACCTTATGTATCATACACATACGATTTAGGTGA
CACTATAGAATAACATCCACTTTGCCTTTCTCTCCACAGGTGTCCACTCCCAGGTCCAACTGCACCTCGG
TTCTATCGAAAACGCGCCTGCTAGCGCCACCATGAAGACCATCATTGCCCTGAGCTACATCTTCTGCCTG
GTGTTCGCTGCGGCCGCCGAACCTTTTTGGGCTGATCTGCAGCCTAGAGTGGCCTTCGTGGAAAGAGGCG
GCTCTCTCTGGCTGAACTGCTCCACCAATTGTCCCAGACCTGAGAGAGGCGGCCTGGAAACCTCTCTGAG
AAGAAATGGCACCCAGCGGGGACTGAGATGGCTGGCTAGACAGCTGGTGGACATCAGAGAGCCTGAGACT
CAGCCCGTGTGCTTCTTCAGATGCGCCAGAAGAACACTGCAGGCCAGAGGCCTGATCAGAACCTTCCAGA
GGCCAGACAGAGTGGAACTGATGCCTCTGCCTCCTTGGCAGCCTGTGGGCGAGAATTTCACCCTGTCTTG
TAGAGTGCCTGGCGCTGGACCTAGAGCCTCTCTGACACTTACACTGCTGAGAGGCGCCCAAGAGCTGATC
AGACGGTCTTTTGCTGGCGAGCCTCCTAGAGCTAGAGGCGCTGTTCTGACAGCTACCGTGCTGGCCAGAA
GAGAGGATCACGGCGCCAATTTCAGCTGCAGAGCCGAACTGGATCTGAGGCCACACGGACTGGGCCTGTT
TGAGAATAGCTCTGCCCCTAGAGAGCTGCGGACCTTCTCTCTGTCTCCCGATGCTCCTAGACTGGCCGCT
CCAAGACTGCTGGAAGTGGGCTCTGAAAGACCCGTGTCTTGCACCCTGGATGGCCTGTTTCCAGCCAGCG
AAGCCAGAGTTTATCTGGCCCTGGGCGACCAGAATCTGAGCCCTGATGTTACACTGGAAGGCGACGCCTT
TGTGGCCACTGCTACAGCCACAGCCTCTGCCGAACAAGAAGGCGCCAGACAGCTCGTGTGTAATGTGACA
CTCGGCGGCGAGAACCGGGAAACCAGAGAAAACGTGACCATCTACAGCTTCCCCGCTCCTCTGCTGACCC
TGTCTGAGCCTTCTGTGTCTGAGGGACAGATGGTTACCGTGACATGTGCTGCTGGCGCCCAGGCTCTTGT
GACACTTGAAGGTGTTCCAGCCGCTGTGCCTGGACAGCCTGCTCAACTGCAACTGAACGCCACCGAGAAC
GACGACAGACGGTCCTTCTTCTGCGACGCCACACTGGATGTGGACGGCGAGACACTGATCAAGAACAGAT
CCGCCGAGCTGAGAGTGCTGTACGCCCCAAGACTGGACGACAGCGATTGCCCTAGAAGCTGGACATGGCC
TGAGGGCCCTGAACAGACCCTGAGATGCGAAGCAAGAGGCAACCCTGAGCCTAGCGTGCACTGTGCTAGA
TCTGATGGCGGAGCTGTGCTGGCTCTGGGACTGCTTGGACCTGTGACAAGAGCCCTGAGCGGCACATACA
GATGCAAGGCCGCTAATGATCAGGGCGAAGCCGTGAAGGATGTGACCCTGACAGTGGAATACGCCCCTGC
TCTGGATTCTGTGGGCTGCCCTGAGAGAATCACATGGCTGGAAGGCACAGAAGCCAGCCTGTCTTGCGTT
GCACATGGCGTGCCACCTCCAGATGTGATTTGTGTGCGATCTGGCGAGCTGGGAGCCGTGATTGAAGGAC
TTCTGAGAGTGGCCAGAGAGCACGCCGGAACTTATAGATGCGAGGCCACCAATCCTAGAGGCAGCGCCGC
TAAAAATGTGGCCGTGACAGTCGAGTACGGCCCCAGATTTGAGGAACCTAGCTGCCCCAGCAACTGGACC
TGGGTTGAAGGCAGCGGCAGACTGTTTAGCTGCGAGGTGGACGGAAAGCCCCAGCCAAGCGTGAAATGTG
TTGGATCTGGCGGCGCTACAGAAGGCGTTTTGCTTCCTTTGGCTCCTCCTGATCCTAGTCCTCGGGCTCC
TAGAATCCCTAGAGTGCTGGCCCCTGGCATCTACGTGTGCAATGCCACAAATAGACACGGCAGCGTGGCC
AAGACAGTGGTGGTGTCTGCTGAAAGCCCTCCTGAGATGGACGAGAGCACCTGTCCTTCTCACCAGACTT
GGCTTGAGGGCGCCGAAGCTTCTGCTCTGGCTTGTGCTGCCAGAGGTAGACCTTCTCCAGGCGTGCGTTG
TAGCAGAGAGGGAATTCCTTGGCCTGAGCAGCAGAGGGTGTCCAGAGAAGATGCCGGCACATATCACTGC
GTGGCCACTAATGCCCACGGCACCGATAGCAGAACAGTGACCGTGGGCGTCGAGTATAGACCTGTGGTTG
CTGAACTGGCTGCCTCTCCACCTGGCGGAGTTAGACCAGGCGGCAACTTTACACTGACCTGTAGAGCTGA
AGCCTGGCCTCCTGCTCAGATCTCTTGGAGAGCACCACCAGGCGCTCTGAATATCGGCCTGTCCAGCAAC
AATAGCACCCTGAGTGTTGCCGGCGCTATGGGATCTCACGGCGGAGAATATGAGTGCGCCGCCACCAATG
CTCATGGCAGACACGCTAGACGGATCACCGTTAGAGTGGCAGGACCTTGGGGCGCGCCGGAAGATCAAGT
TGATCCAAGATTGATTGATGGCAAGGGCGGATCTCTGGAGGTGCTGTTCCAGGGACCAGGCGGAAGCGGC
AATCCCGGCGGCGATCTGGCCCCCCAGATGCTGCGCGAGCTGCAGGAGACCAATGCCGCCCTGCAGGACG
TGCGCGAGCTGCTGCGCCACCGCGTGAAGGAGATCACCTTCCTGAAGAACACCGTGATGGAGTGCGACGC
CTGCGGTATGCAGCCCTCTAGAGGCTCCGGCTCCATCATCCCAGTTGAGGAGGAGAACCCGGACTTCTGG
AACCGCGAGGCAGCCGAGGCCCTGGGTGCCGCCAAGAAGCTGCAGCCTGCACAGACAGCCGCCAAGAACC
TCATCATCTTCCTGGGCGATGGGATGGGGGTGTCTACGGTGACAGCTGCCAGGATCCTAAAAGGGCAGAA
GAAGGACAAACTGGGGCCTGAGATACCCCTGGCCATGGACCGCTTCCCATATGTGGCTCTGTCCAAGACA
TACAATGTAGACAAACATGTGCCAGACAGTGGAGCCACAGCCACGGCCTACCTGTGCGGGGTCAAGGGCA
ACTTCCAGACCATTGGCTTGAGTGCAGCCGCCCGCTTTAACCAGTGCAACACGACACGCGGCAACGAGGT
CATCTCCGTGATGAATCGGGCCAAGAAAGCAGGGAAGTCAGTGGGAGTGGTAACCACCACACGAGTGCAG
CACGCCTCGCCAGCCGGCACCTACGCCCACACGGTGAACCGCAACTGGTACTCGGACGCCGACGTGCCTG
CCTCGGCCCGCCAGGAGGGGTGCCAGGACATCGCTACGCAGCTCATCTCCAACATGGACATTGACGTGAT
CCTAGGTGGAGGCCGAAAGTACATGTTTCGCATGGGAACCCCAGACCCTGAGTACCCAGATGACTACAGC
CAAGGTGGGACCAGGCTGGACGGGAAGAATCTGGTGCAGGAATGGCTGGCGAAGCGCCAGGGTGCCCGGT
ATGTGTGGAACCGCACTGAGCTCATGCAGGCTTCCCTGGACCCGTCTGTGACCCATCTCATGGGTCTCTT
TGAGCCTGGAGACATGAAATACGAGATCCACCGAGACTCCACACTGGACCCCTCCCTGATGGAGATGACA
GAGGCTGCCCTGCGCCTGCTGAGCAGGAACCCCCGCGGCTTCTTCCTCTTCGTGGAGGGTGGTCGCATCG
ACCATGGTCATCATGAAAGCAGGGCTTACCGGGCACTGACTGAGACGATCATGTTCGACGACGCCATTGA
GAGGGCGGGCCAGCTCACCAGCGAGGAGGACACGCTGAGCCTCGTCACTGCCGACCACTCCCACGTCTTC
TCCTTCGGAGGCTACCCCCTGCGAGGGAGCTCCATCTTCGGGCTGGCCCCTGGCAAGGCCCGGGACAGGA
AGGCCTACACGGTCCTCCTATACGGAAACGGTCCAGGCTATGTGCTCAAGGACGGCGCCCGGCCGGATGT
TACCGAGAGCGAGAGCGGGAGCCCCGAGTATCGGCAGCAGTCAGCAGTGCCCCTGGACGAAGAGACCCAC
GCAGGCGAGGACGTGGCGGTGTTCGCGCGCGGCCCGCAGGCGCACCTGGTTCACGGCGTGCAGGAGCAGA
CCTTCATAGCGCACGTCATGGCCTTCGCCGCCTGCCTGGAGCCCTACACCGCCTGCGACCTGGCGCCCCC
CGCCGGCACCACCGACGCCGCGCACCCGGGTGGCGGAGGACTGAACGACATCTTCGAGGCTCAGAAAATC
GAATGGCACGAACATCACCATCACCATCACCATCACCATTAAGGCCGGCCTGTAGTCACTGGCACAACGC
GTTACCCGGTAAGCCAATCGGGTATACACGGTCGTCATACTGCAGACAGGGTTCTTCTACTTTGCAAGAT
AGTCTTGAGTAGTAAAATAAATAGATAGAGAAAATCAGCCTCGACTGTGCCTTCTAGTTGCCAGCCATCT
GTTGTTTGCCCCTCCCCCGTGCCTTCCTTGACCCTGGAAGGTGCCACTCCCACTGTCCTTTCCTAATAAA
ATGAGGAAATTGCATCACAACACTCAACCCTATCTCGGTCTATTCTTTTGATTTATAAGGGATTTTGCCG
ATTTCGGCCTATTGGTTAAAAAATGAGCTGATTTAACAAAAATTTAACGCGAATTAATTCTGTGGAATGT
GTGTCAGTTAGGGTGTGGAAAGTCCCCAGGCTCCCCAGCAGGCAGAAGTATGCAAAGCATGCATCTCAAT
TAGTCAGCAACCAGGTGTGGAAAGTCCCCAGGCTCCCCAGCAGGCAGAAGTATGCAAAGCATGCATCTCA
ATTAGTCAGCAACCATAGTCCCGCCCCTAACTCCGCCCATCCCGCCCCTAACTCCGCCCAGTTCCGCCCA
TTCTCCGCCCCATGGCTGACTAATTTTTTTTATTTATGCAGAGGCCGAGGCCGCCTCTGCCTCTGAGCTA
TTCCAGAAGTAGTGAGGAGGCTTTTTTGGAGGCCTAGGCTTTTGCAAAAAGCTCCCGGGAGCTTGTATAT
CCATTTTCGGATCTGATCAGCACGTGTTGACAATTAATCATCGGCATAGTATATCGGCATAGTATAATAC
GACAAGGTGAGGAACTAAACCATGACCGAGTACAAGCCCACGGTGCGCCTCGCCACCCGCGACGACGTCC
CCAGGGCCGTACGCACCCTCGCCGCCGCGTTCGCCGACTACCCCGCCACGCGCCACACCGTCGATCCGGA
CCGCCACATCGAGCGGGTCACCGAGCTGCAAGAACTCTTCCTCACGCGCGTCGGGCTCGACATCGGCAAG
GTGTGGGTCGCGGACGACGGCGCCGCGGTGGCGGTCTGGACCACGCCGGAGAGCGTCGAAGCGGGGGCGG
TGTTCGCCGAGATCGGCCCGCGCATGGCCGAGTTGAGCGGTTCCCGGCTGGCCGCGCAGCAACAGATGGA
AGGCCTCCTGGCGCCGCACCGGCCCAAGGAGCCCGCGTGGTTCCTGGCCACCGTCGGCGTCTCGCCCGAC
CACCAGGGCAAGGGTCTGGGCAGCGCCGTCGTGCTCCCCGGAGTGGAGGCGGCCGAGCGCGCCGGGGTGC
CCGCCTTCCTGGAGACATCCGCGCCCCGCAACCTCCCCTTCTACGAGCGGCTCGGCTTCACCGTCACCGC
CGACGTCGAGGTGCCCGAAGGACCGCGCACCTGGTGCATGACCCGCAAGCCCGGTGCCTGACACGTGCTA
CGAGATTTCGATTCCACCGCCGCCTTCTATGAAAGGTTGGGCTTCGGAATCGTTTTCCGGGACGCCGGCT
GGATGATCCTCCAGCGCGGGGATCTCATGCTGGAGTTCTTCGCCCACCCCAACTTGTTTATTGCAGCTTA
TAATGGTTACAAATAAAGCAATAGCATCACAAATTTCACAAATAAAGCATTTTTTTCACTGCATTCTAGT
TGTGGTTTGTCCAAACTCATCAATGTATCTTATCATGTCTGTATACCGTCGACCTCTAGCTAGAGCTTGG
CGTAATCATGGTCATTACCAATGCTTAATCAGTGAGGCACCTATCTCAGCGATCTGTCTATTTCGTTCAT
CCATAGTTGCCTGACTCCCCGTCGTGTAGATAACTACGATACGGGAGGGCTTACCATCTGGCCCCAGCGC
TGCGATGATACCGCGAGAACCACGCTCACCGGCTCCGGATTTATCAGCAATAAACCAGCCAGCCGGAAGG
GCCGAGCGCAGAAGTGGTCCTGCAACTTTATCCGCCTCCATCCAGTCTATTAATTGTTGCCGGGAAGCTA
GAGTAAGTAGTTCGCCAGTTAATAGTTTGCGCAACGTTGTTGCCATCGCTACAGGCATCGTGGTGTCACG
CTCGTCGTTTGGTATGGCTTCATTCAGCTCCGGTTCCCAACGATCAAGGCGAGTTACATGATCCCCCATG
TTGTGCAAAAAAGCGGTTAGCTCCTTCGGTCCTCCGATCGTTGTCAGAAGTAAGTTGGCCGCAGTGTTAT
CACTCATGGTTATGGCAGCACTGCATAATTCTCTTACTGTCATGCCATCCGTAAGATGCTTTTCTGTGAC
TGGTGAGTACTCAACCAAGTCATTCTGAGAATAGTGTATGCGGCGACCGAGTTGCTCTTGCCCGGCGTCA
ATACGGGATAATACCGCGCCACATAGCAGAACTTTAAAAGTGCTCATCATTGGAAAACGTTCTTCGGGGC
GAAAACTCTCAAGGATCTTACCGCTGTTGAGATCCAGTTCGATGTAACCCACTCGTGCACCCAACTGATC
TTCAGCATCTTTTACTTTCACCAGCGTTTCTGGGTGAGCAAAAACAGGAAGGCAAAATGCCGCAAAAAAG
GGAATAAGGGCGACACGGAAATGTTGAATACTCATATTCTTCCTT
Features (pLannotate 1.2.2; 24 found; start..end, strand, type, name):
    119..143     -  CDS            KanR (fragment): aminoglycoside phosphotransferase; aph(3')-Ia; confers resistance to kanamycin
    254..842     +  rep_origin     ori: high-copy-number ColE1/pMB1/pBR322/pUC origin of replication
   1067..1084    +  terminator     rrnB T2 terminator (fragment): transcription terminator T2 from the E. coli rrnB gene
   1109..1128    -  CDS            lacZα (fragment): LacZα fragment of β-galactosidase; lacZ fragment
   1584..1600    +  protein_bind   lac operator: The lac repressor binds to the lac operator to inhibit transcription in E. coli. This inhibition can be relieved by adding lactose or isopropyl-β-D-thiogalactopyranoside (IPTG). lac repressor encoded by lacI
   1843..2146    +  enhancer       CMV enhancer: human cytomegalovirus immediate early enhancer
   2147..2350    +  promoter       CMV promoter: human cytomegalovirus (CMV) immediate early promoter
   2486..2529    +  intron         CMV intron (fragment): modified intron A from human cytomegalovirus
   2581..2599    +  promoter       SP6 promoter: promoter for bacteriophage SP6 RNA polymerase
   2603..2640    +  CDS            IgH signal sequence (fragment): signal sequence from the mouse immunoglobulin heavy chain variable region
   2737..5160    +  CDS            ICAM5 (fragment): ICAM5_HUMAN - Also known as TLCN, TLN. Experimental evidence at protein level: Swiss-Prot protein existence level 1. ICAM proteins are ligands for the leukocyte adhesion protein LFA-1 (integrin alpha-L/beta-2). From Homo sapiens (Human).
   5257..5436    +  CDS            Comp (fragment): COMP_RAT - Experimental evidence at protein level: Swiss-Prot protein existence level 1. May play a role in the structural integrity of cartilage via its interaction with other extracellular matrix proteins such as the collagens and fibronectin. Can mediate the interaction of chondrocytes with the cartilage extracellular matrix through interaction with cell surface integrin receptors. Could play a role in the pathogenesis of osteoarthritis. Potent suppressor of apoptosis in both primary chondrocytes and transformed cells. Suppresses apoptosis by blocking the activation of caspase-3 and by indu
   5424..6876    +  CDS            SEAP (fragment): secreted alkaline phosphatase from human placenta The natural enzyme has a C-terminal transmembrane sequence that is replaced by a GPI anchor.
   6901..6942    +  CDS            AviTag™ (fragment): peptide tag that allows for enzymatic biotinylation
   6946..6969    +  CDS            8xHis: 8xHis affinity tag
   7115..7226    +  polyA_signal   bGH poly(A) signal: bovine growth hormone polyadenylation signal
   7227..7335    +  rep_origin     f1 ori (fragment): f1 bacteriophage origin of replication; arrow indicates direction of (+) strand synthesis
   7349..7678    +  promoter       SV40 promoter: SV40 enhancer and early promoter
   7726..7773    +  promoter       EM7 promoter: synthetic bacterial promoter&nbsp
   7792..8391    +  CDS            PuroR (fragment): puromycin N-acetyltransferase; pac from Streptomyces; confers resistance to puromycin
   8401..8526    +  CDS            ble (fragment): BLE_KLEPN - Experimental evidence at protein level: Swiss-Prot protein existence level 1. Binding protein with a strong affinity to the bleomycin family of antibiotics. Binds to CL990; an antimitotic-antibiotic compound. From Klebsiella pneumoniae.
   8521..8642    +  polyA_signal   SV40 poly(A) signal: SV40 polyadenylation signal
   8695..9555    -  CDS            AmpR: β-lactamase; bla; confers resistance to ampicillin, carbenicillin, and related antibiotics
   9558..89      -  promoter       AmpR promoter (fragment) (across the origin): bla
