[The description below was written by a language model from this plasmid's Addgene catalogue record and pLannotate feature annotations shown in this document.]
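Description:
pD649-HAsp-ICAM5-COMP5AP-AviTag-9xHis is a 9,565 bp mammalian expression plasmid built on the pD649 backbone for producing a secreted, tagged form of the human ICAM5 (telencephalin) extracellular domain. It is maintained in E. coli through a high-copy ColE1/pUC-type origin and selected with ampicillin via the β-lactamase gene. A second cassette carries puromycin N-acetyltransferase under tandem SV40 early and EM7 promoters, followed by an SV40 polyadenylation signal, which should allow puromycin selection of transfected mammalian cells. The short KanR, lacZα, ble and f1 ori matches in the annotation are fragments, most likely backbone remnants rather than working elements.

Expression is driven by the CMV enhancer and promoter, followed by a partial CMV intron A and an SP6 promoter that also serves as a sequencing primer site. The open reading frame begins with a secretion leader; the name indicates "HAsp", although the annotation tool matched this region to a fragment of an immunoglobulin heavy chain signal sequence. The ICAM5 ectodomain, recorded as a 2,412 bp synthesised insert cloned between retained NotI and AscI sites, is fused at its C terminus to the coiled-coil region of rat cartilage oligomeric matrix protein, which assembles fusion partners into pentamers. This is followed by human placental alkaline phosphatase, an AviTag for enzymatic biotinylation and a polyhistidine tag (nominally 9xHis, annotated as 8xHis), ending at the bGH polyadenylation signal.

The resulting multivalent, enzymatically detectable protein is secreted from the cells. It belongs to a collection used to map interactions among human immunoglobulin superfamily cell-surface proteins, where the pentamer format would raise avidity for weak binding partners. The depositor notes that some plasmids in the collection may carry an IS4-like transposase insertion upstream of the CMV promoter; none is annotated here.
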