Addgene plasmid #157544: pD649-HAsp-ICAM5-COMP5AP-AviTag-9xHis
Purpose: Mammalian expression of cell-surface protein extracellular domain fused to COMP5AP-AviTag-9xHis. Protein is secreted from cells.
Depositing lab: Chris Garcia. Depositing organization: Stanford University. Publication: A Human IgSF Cell-Surface Interactome Reveals a Complex Network of Protein-Protein Interactions. Wojtowicz WM, Vielmetter J, Fernandes RA, Siepe DH, Eastman CL, Chisholm GB, Cox S, Klock H, Anderson PW, Rue SM, Miller JJ, Glaser SM, Bragstad ML, Vance J, Lam AW, Lesley SA, Zinn K, Garcia KC. Cell. 2020 Aug 20;182(4):1027-1043.e17. doi: 10.1016/j.cell.2020.07.025. PubMed 32822567.
Backbone
  Vector backbone: pD649
  Backbone size w/o insert (bp): 7153
  Vector type: Mammalian Expression
Growth in bacteria
  Bacterial resistance: Ampicillin, 100 μg/mL
  Growth temperature: 37°C
  Growth strain: DH5alpha
  Copy number: High Copy
Gene/Insert
  Gene/Insert name: ICAM5
  Species: H. sapiens (human)
  Insert size (bp): 2412
  Entrez Gene: ICAM5 (a.k.a. TLCN, TLN)
  Promoter: CMV/SP6
  Tag / fusion protein: COMP5AP-AviTag-9xHis (C terminal on backbone)
  Cloning method: Restriction Enzyme; 5′ cloning site GCGGCCGC (not destroyed); 3′ cloning site GGCGCGCC (not destroyed)
  Sequencing primers: 5′ ATTTAGGTGACACTATAG; 3′ CGTCGCACTCCATCACGGTG
Resource information
  A portion of this plasmid was derived from a plasmid made by: synthesis by ThermoFisher
Terms and licenses: Academic/Nonprofit Terms; Industry Terms: Not Available to Industry
Depositor comments: Some plasmids in this collection may have an IS4-like element ISVsa5 family transposase upstream of the CMV promoter.
How to cite: pD649-HAsp-ICAM5-COMP5AP-AviTag-9xHis was a gift from Chris Garcia (Addgene plasmid # 157544 ; http://n2t.net/addgene:157544 ; RRID:Addgene_157544)
