>Addgene plasmid #157544 | pD649-HAsp-ICAM5-COMP5AP-AviTag-9xHis | depositor partial sequence | sequence record 304198 | insert (extracellular domain)
GAACCTTTTTGGGCTGATCTGCAGCCTAGAGTGGCCTTCGTGGAAAGAGGCGGCTCTCTCTGGCTGAACT
GCTCCACCAATTGTCCCAGACCTGAGAGAGGCGGCCTGGAAACCTCTCTGAGAAGAAATGGCACCCAGCG
GGGACTGAGATGGCTGGCTAGACAGCTGGTGGACATCAGAGAGCCTGAGACTCAGCCCGTGTGCTTCTTC
AGATGCGCCAGAAGAACACTGCAGGCCAGAGGCCTGATCAGAACCTTCCAGAGGCCAGACAGAGTGGAAC
TGATGCCTCTGCCTCCTTGGCAGCCTGTGGGCGAGAATTTCACCCTGTCTTGTAGAGTGCCTGGCGCTGG
ACCTAGAGCCTCTCTGACACTTACACTGCTGAGAGGCGCCCAAGAGCTGATCAGACGGTCTTTTGCTGGC
GAGCCTCCTAGAGCTAGAGGCGCTGTTCTGACAGCTACCGTGCTGGCCAGAAGAGAGGATCACGGCGCCA
ATTTCAGCTGCAGAGCCGAACTGGATCTGAGGCCACACGGACTGGGCCTGTTTGAGAATAGCTCTGCCCC
TAGAGAGCTGCGGACCTTCTCTCTGTCTCCCGATGCTCCTAGACTGGCCGCTCCAAGACTGCTGGAAGTG
GGCTCTGAAAGACCCGTGTCTTGCACCCTGGATGGCCTGTTTCCAGCCAGCGAAGCCAGAGTTTATCTGG
CCCTGGGCGACCAGAATCTGAGCCCTGATGTTACACTGGAAGGCGACGCCTTTGTGGCCACTGCTACAGC
CACAGCCTCTGCCGAACAAGAAGGCGCCAGACAGCTCGTGTGTAATGTGACACTCGGCGGCGAGAACCGG
GAAACCAGAGAAAACGTGACCATCTACAGCTTCCCCGCTCCTCTGCTGACCCTGTCTGAGCCTTCTGTGT
CTGAGGGACAGATGGTTACCGTGACATGTGCTGCTGGCGCCCAGGCTCTTGTGACACTTGAAGGTGTTCC
AGCCGCTGTGCCTGGACAGCCTGCTCAACTGCAACTGAACGCCACCGAGAACGACGACAGACGGTCCTTC
TTCTGCGACGCCACACTGGATGTGGACGGCGAGACACTGATCAAGAACAGATCCGCCGAGCTGAGAGTGC
TGTACGCCCCAAGACTGGACGACAGCGATTGCCCTAGAAGCTGGACATGGCCTGAGGGCCCTGAACAGAC
CCTGAGATGCGAAGCAAGAGGCAACCCTGAGCCTAGCGTGCACTGTGCTAGATCTGATGGCGGAGCTGTG
CTGGCTCTGGGACTGCTTGGACCTGTGACAAGAGCCCTGAGCGGCACATACAGATGCAAGGCCGCTAATG
ATCAGGGCGAAGCCGTGAAGGATGTGACCCTGACAGTGGAATACGCCCCTGCTCTGGATTCTGTGGGCTG
CCCTGAGAGAATCACATGGCTGGAAGGCACAGAAGCCAGCCTGTCTTGCGTTGCACATGGCGTGCCACCT
CCAGATGTGATTTGTGTGCGATCTGGCGAGCTGGGAGCCGTGATTGAAGGACTTCTGAGAGTGGCCAGAG
AGCACGCCGGAACTTATAGATGCGAGGCCACCAATCCTAGAGGCAGCGCCGCTAAAAATGTGGCCGTGAC
AGTCGAGTACGGCCCCAGATTTGAGGAACCTAGCTGCCCCAGCAACTGGACCTGGGTTGAAGGCAGCGGC
AGACTGTTTAGCTGCGAGGTGGACGGAAAGCCCCAGCCAAGCGTGAAATGTGTTGGATCTGGCGGCGCTA
CAGAAGGCGTTTTGCTTCCTTTGGCTCCTCCTGATCCTAGTCCTCGGGCTCCTAGAATCCCTAGAGTGCT
GGCCCCTGGCATCTACGTGTGCAATGCCACAAATAGACACGGCAGCGTGGCCAAGACAGTGGTGGTGTCT
GCTGAAAGCCCTCCTGAGATGGACGAGAGCACCTGTCCTTCTCACCAGACTTGGCTTGAGGGCGCCGAAG
CTTCTGCTCTGGCTTGTGCTGCCAGAGGTAGACCTTCTCCAGGCGTGCGTTGTAGCAGAGAGGGAATTCC
TTGGCCTGAGCAGCAGAGGGTGTCCAGAGAAGATGCCGGCACATATCACTGCGTGGCCACTAATGCCCAC
GGCACCGATAGCAGAACAGTGACCGTGGGCGTCGAGTATAGACCTGTGGTTGCTGAACTGGCTGCCTCTC
CACCTGGCGGAGTTAGACCAGGCGGCAACTTTACACTGACCTGTAGAGCTGAAGCCTGGCCTCCTGCTCA
GATCTCTTGGAGAGCACCACCAGGCGCTCTGAATATCGGCCTGTCCAGCAACAATAGCACCCTGAGTGTT
GCCGGCGCTATGGGATCTCACGGCGGAGAATATGAGTGCGCCGCCACCAATGCTCATGGCAGACACGCTA
GACGGATCACCGTTAGAGTGGCAGGACCTTGG
